Addgene plasmid #64297: pJexpress414_OmpA171_H1358
Purpose: OmpA redesign hybrid with wild-type strands 1358
Depositing lab: Timothy Whitehead. Depositing organization: Michigan State University. Publication: Computational redesign of the lipid-facing surface of the outer membrane protein OmpA. Stapleton JA, Whitehead TA, Nanda V. Proc Natl Acad Sci U S A. 2015 Jul 21. pii: 201501836. 10.1073/pnas.1501836112 PubMed 26199411.
Backbone
  Vector backbone: pJexpress414
  Backbone manufacturer: DNA2.0
  Backbone size w/o insert (bp): 4000
  Vector type: Bacterial Expression, Synthetic Biology
Growth in bacteria
  Bacterial resistance: Ampicillin, 100 μg/mL
  Growth temperature: 37°C
  Growth strain: XL1 Blue
  Copy number: High Copy
Gene/Insert
  Gene/Insert name: OmpA_H1358
  Species: Synthetic
  Insert size (bp): 642
  Promoter: T7
  Tag / fusion protein: FlAsH (C terminal on insert); 6His (C terminal on insert)
  Cloning method: Unknown
  Sequencing primers: 5′ pTF 5′-CTCGAAAATAATAAAGGGAAAATCAG-3′; 3′ pTR 5′-TGGTAGTGTGGGGACTC-3′
Terms and licenses: Academic/Nonprofit Terms; Industry Terms: Not Available to Industry
Depositor comments: Amino acid sequence: mkktaiaiavalagfatvaqaapndntWyTgAkLgWsqyhdtgfinnngpthenqQgIgAfAgIqVnpyVgFeMgYdWlgrmpykgsvengaykaqgYqAtLkMgVpitddLdIyTrLgGmVwradtksnvygknhdtgvsFvMaLgSeHaItpeIaMrLeTqHtnnigdYPYDVPDYAtrpdnGmLsLgVsYrfgCCPGCCHHHHHH
How to cite: pJexpress414_OmpA171_H1358 was a gift from Timothy Whitehead (Addgene plasmid # 64297 ; http://n2t.net/addgene:64297 ; RRID:Addgene_64297)
