[The description below was written by a language model from this plasmid's Addgene catalogue record.]
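Description:
pJexpress414_OmpA171_H1358 is a bacterial expression plasmid built on the commercial pJexpress414 backbone (about 4 kb without insert). It is a high-copy vector selected with ampicillin. The record lists no feature table, so the origin of replication and other backbone elements are not specified beyond these catalogue fields.

The payload is a 642 bp synthetic gene, OmpA_H1358, expressed from a T7 promoter, which implies use in a host that supplies T7 RNA polymerase. The name suggests it encodes the 171-residue transmembrane β-barrel domain of the outer membrane protein OmpA. It comes from a study that computationally redesigned the lipid-facing surface of this barrel. This construct is a hybrid in which strands 1, 3, 5 and 8 keep their wild-type sequence, while the remaining strands presumably carry the redesigned surface residues. The protein carries two C-terminal tags. One is a FlAsH tetracysteine motif, which binds biarsenical fluorescent dyes for site-specific labelling. The other is a 6xHis tag for detection or metal-affinity purification. The depositor's amino acid sequence also appears to include an N-terminal signal peptide for export across the inner membrane and an HA-type epitope near the C-terminal end of the barrel, although neither is listed among the catalogued tags.

Such wild-type/redesigned hybrids are suited to testing which strands tolerate surface redesign, that is, how changes to the lipid-exposed residues affect expression, membrane insertion and folding of OmpA in bacteria.
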