>Addgene plasmid #64297 | pJexpress414_OmpA171_H1358 | addgene partial sequence | sequence record 114068 | T7 5'-TAATACGACTCACTATAGGG-3'
TTACTTTTAGGAGATAAAACATATGAAAAAGACCGCAATCGCCATCGCAGTGGCACTGGCTGGTTTCGCT
ACCGTAGCGCAGGCCGCGCCGAACGACAACACCTGGTATACTGGTGCTAAACTGGGCTGGTCCCAGTACC
ACGACACTGGTTTCATCAATAATAATGGCCCGACCCACGAGAACCAGCAGGGTATCGGTGCCTTTGCAGG
CATCCAGGTGAACCCGTACGTTGGCTTTGAAATGGGTTACGACTGGCTCGGTCGTATGCCGTACAAAGGC
AGCGTTGAAAACGGTGCATACAAGGCTCAGGGCTATCAAGCGACGCTGAAAATGGGTGTCCCGATCACCG
ACGACCTGGATATCTATACTCGTCTGGGTGGCATGGTATGGCGTGCAGATACTAAATCCAACGTTTATGG
TAAAAACCACGATACCGGCGTTTCTTTCGTCATGGCGCTGGGTAGCGAACATGCGATCACTCCGGAGATC
GCTATGCGTCTGGAAACGCAACACACCAACAACATCGGTGACTACCCATACGATGTTCCAGATTACGCGA
CTCGTCCGGATAACGGCATGCTGAGCCTGGGTGTTTCCTACCGTTTCGGTTGTTGCCCTGGTTGCTGTCA
CCATCACCACCATCACTAAAAGCTTCCCCCTAGCATAACCCCTTGGGGCCTCTAAACGGGTCTTGAGGGG
TTTTTTGCCCCTGAGACGCGTCAATCGAGTTCGTACCTAAGGGCGACACCCCATAATTAGCCCGGGCGAA
AGGCCCAGTCTTTCGACTGAGCCTTTCGTT
